Addgene plasmid #50935: MSCV-PIG-Cre
Purpose: retroviral expression of Cre recombinase
Depositing lab: Pier Pandolfi. Depositing organization: Beth Israel Deaconess Medical Center. Publication: Crucial role of p53-dependent cellular senescence in suppression of Pten-deficient tumorigenesis. Chen Z, Trotman LC, Shaffer D, Lin HK, Dotan ZA, Niki M, Koutcher JA, Scher HI, Ludwig T, Gerald W, Cordon-Cardo C, Pandolfi PP. Nature. 2005 Aug 4;436(7051):725-30. 10.1038/nature03918 PubMed 16079851.
Backbone
  Vector backbone: MSCV PIG, Addgene plasmid # 18751
  Backbone manufacturer: Scott Lowe
  Backbone size w/o insert (bp): 6300
  Vector type: Mammalian Expression, Retroviral, Cre/Lox
  Selectable markers: Puromycin
Growth in bacteria
  Bacterial resistance: Ampicillin, 100 μg/mL
  Growth temperature: 37°C
  Growth strain: DH5alpha
  Copy number: High Copy
Gene/Insert
  Gene/Insert name: Cre recombinase
  Insert size (bp): 1000
  Tag / fusion protein: NLS (N terminal on insert)
  Cloning method: Restriction Enzyme; 5′ cloning site BglII (not destroyed); 3′ cloning site BglII (not destroyed)
  Sequencing primers: 5′ MSCV
Terms and licenses: Academic/Nonprofit Terms; Industry Terms: Not Available to Industry
Depositor comments: Contains Puro resistance gene, IRES, and GFP downstream of PGK promoter. The Nuclear Localization Sequence fusion Cre recombinase (NLS-Cre) was excised from pTZ-CreN vector (a gift from L. Nitschke).
How to cite: MSCV-PIG-Cre was a gift from Pier Pandolfi (Addgene plasmid # 50935 ; http://n2t.net/addgene:50935 ; RRID:Addgene_50935)
