[The description below was written by a language model from this plasmid's Addgene catalogue record and the feature table of its GenBank file.]
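Description:
MSCV-PIG-Cre is a gammaretroviral expression vector built on the MSCV PIG (Puro-IRES-GFP) backbone for delivering Cre recombinase to mammalian cells. In bacteria it is maintained as a high-copy plasmid through a ColE1/pUC-type origin and selected with ampicillin via the beta-lactamase gene. The held sequence record is a 9,036 bp circle, somewhat larger than the sum of the catalogued backbone (about 6.3 kb) and insert (about 1 kb) sizes, which appear to be approximate figures.

The proviral region is bounded by 5' and 3' long terminal repeats from murine embryonic stem cell virus. Downstream of the 5' LTR sit the Psi packaging signal and a truncated MMLV gag fragment lacking its start codon; together these allow the vector RNA to be packaged efficiently when the viral proteins are supplied in trans by a packaging cell line. The Cre coding sequence, fused at its N terminus to the SV40 large T antigen nuclear localization signal, was inserted at a BglII site just after this region. No separate promoter is annotated upstream of it, so it is presumably transcribed from the 5' LTR. Further downstream, an internal mouse PGK promoter drives a bicistronic cassette in which the puromycin N-acetyltransferase gene is followed by an EMCV IRES and EGFP, so transduced cells can be both selected with puromycin and identified or sorted by green fluorescence.

The construct is used to produce retrovirus that stably introduces NLS-Cre into dividing mammalian cells, triggering recombination at loxP sites, for example to delete floxed alleles in cultured cells from conditional knockout animals. The associated publication concerns p53-dependent senescence in Pten-deficient tumorigenesis.
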