LOCUS       Exported 9036 bp ds-DNA circular SYN 12-MAY-2021
DEFINITION  retroviral expression of Cre recombinase.
ACCESSION   .
VERSION     .
KEYWORDS    MSCV-PIG-Cre
SOURCE      synthetic DNA construct
  ORGANISM  synthetic DNA construct
REFERENCE   1 (bases 1 to 9036)
  AUTHORS   Chen Z, Trotman LC, Shaffer D, Lin HK, Dotan ZA, Niki M, Koutcher
            JA, Scher HI, Ludwig T, Gerald W, Cordon-Cardo C, Pandolfi PP
  TITLE     Crucial role of p53-dependent cellular senescence in suppression of
            Pten-deficient tumorigenesis.
  JOURNAL   Nature. 2005 Aug 4;436(7051):725-30.
  PUBMED    16079851
REFERENCE   2 (bases 1 to 9036)
  AUTHORS   .
  TITLE     Direct Submission
  JOURNAL   Exported May 12, 2021 from SnapGene Server 1.1.58
            http://www.snapgene.com
FEATURES             Location/Qualifiers
     source          1..9036
                     /organism="synthetic DNA construct"
                     /mol_type="other DNA"
     LTR             1..517
                     /label=5' LTR
                     /note="5' long terminal repeat from murine embryonic stem
                     cell virus"
     misc_feature    581..922
                     /label=MESV Psi
                     /note="packaging signal of murine embryonic stem cell
                     virus"
     CDS             989..1405
                     /label=gag (truncated)
                     /note="truncated Moloney murine leukemia virus (MMLV) gag
                     gene lacking the start codon"
     primer_bind     1335..1357
                     /label=pLXSN 5'
                     /note="Murine stem cell virus, forward primer. Also called
                     MSCV"
     primer_bind     1373..1389
                     /label=pBABE 5'
                     /note="Psi packaging signal, forward primer for pBABE
                     vectors"
     CDS             1426..1446
                     /codon_start=1
                     /product="nuclear localization signal of SV40 (simian virus
                     40) large T antigen"
                     /label=SV40 NLS
                     /translation="PKKKRKV"
     CDS             1447..2475
                     /codon_start=1
                     /product="site-specific recombinase"
                     /label=Cre
                     /note="Cre is a site-specific recombinase from
                     bacteriophage P1. Recombination occurs at loxP sequences."
                     /translation="SNLLTVHQNLPALPVDATSDEVRKNLMDMFRDRQAFSEHTWKMLL
                     SVCRSWAAWCKLNNRKWFPAEPEDVRDYLLYLQARGLAVKTIQQHLGQLNMLHRRSGLP
                     RPSDSNAVSLVMRRIRKENVDAGERAKQALAFERTDFDQVRSLMENSDRCQDIRNLAFL
                     GIAYNTLLRIAEIARIRVKDISRTDGGRMLIHIGRTKTLVSTAGVEKALSLGVTKLVER
                     WISVSGVADDPNNYLFCRVRKNGVAAPSATSQLSTRALEGIFEATHRLIYGAKDDSGQR
                     YLAWSGHSARVGAARDMARAGVSIPEIMQAGGWTNVNIVMNYIRNLDSETGAMVRLLED
                     GD"
     promoter        2849..3348
                     /label=PGK promoter
                     /note="mouse phosphoglycerate kinase 1 promoter"
     primer_bind     complement(2884..2907)
                     /label=MSCV-rev
                     /note="Murine stem cell virus, reverse primer"
     primer_bind     3281..3300
                     /label=mPGK-F
                     /note="Mouse PGK promoter, forward primer"
     CDS             3369..3968
                     /codon_start=1
                     /gene="pac from Streptomyces alboniger"
                     /product="puromycin N-acetyltransferase"
                     /label=PuroR
                     /note="confers resistance to puromycin"
                     /translation="MTEYKPTVRLATRDDVPRAVRTLAAAFADYPATRHTVDPDRHIER
                     VTELQELFLTRVGLDIGKVWVADDGAAVAVWTTPESVEAGAVFAEIGPRMAELSGSRLA
                     AQQQMEGLLAPHRPKEPAWFLATVGVSPDHQGKGLGSAVVLPGVEAAERAGVPAFLETS
                     APRNLPFYERLGFTVTADVEVPEGPRTWCMTRKPGA"
     primer_bind     complement(3369..3388)
                     /label=Puro-R
                     /note="Puromycin resistance gene, reverse primer. Also
                     called puro-variant-R"
     primer_bind     3865..3885
                     /label=Puro-F
                     /note="Puromycin resistance gene, forward primer"
     misc_feature    4046..4598
                     /label=IRES
                     /note="internal ribosome entry site (IRES) of the
                     encephalomyocarditis virus (EMCV)"
     primer_bind     complement(4190..4207)
                     /label=IRES reverse
                     /note="IRES internal ribosome entry site, reverse primer.
                     Also called pCDH-rev"
     primer_bind     4417..4436
                     /label=IRES-F
                     /note="IRES internal ribosome entry site, forward primer"
     CDS             4610..5329
                     /codon_start=1
                     /product="the original enhanced GFP (Yang et al., 1996)"
                     /label=EGFP
                     /note="mammalian codon-optimized"
                     /translation="MVSKGEELFTGVVPILVELDGDVNGHKFSVSGEGEGDATYGKLTL
                     KFICTTGKLPVPWPTLVTTLTYGVQCFSRYPDHMKQHDFFKSAMPEGYVQERTIFFKDD
                     GNYKTRAEVKFEGDTLVNRIELKGIDFKEDGNILGHKLEYNYNSHNVYIMADKQKNGIK
                     ANFKIRHNIEDGSVQLADHYQQNTPIGDGPVLLPDNHYLSTQSALSKDPNEKRDHMVLL
                     EFVTAAGITLGMDELYK"
     primer_bind     complement(4655..4676)
                     /label=EGFP-N
                     /note="EGFP, reverse primer"
     primer_bind     complement(4916..4935)
                     /label=EXFP-R
                     /note="For distinguishing EGFP variants, reverse primer"
     primer_bind     5263..5284
                     /label=EGFP-C
                     /note="EGFP, forward primer"
     LTR             5431..5945
                     /label=3' LTR
                     /note="3' long terminal repeat from murine embryonic stem
                     cell virus"
     protein_bind    6107..6123
                     /label=lac operator
                     /bound_moiety="lac repressor encoded by lacI"
                     /note="The lac repressor binds to the lac operator to
                     inhibit transcription in E. coli. This inhibition can be
                     relieved by adding lactose or
                     isopropyl-beta-D-thiogalactopyranoside (IPTG)."
     promoter        complement(6131..6161)
                     /label=lac promoter
                     /note="promoter for the E. coli lac operon"
     protein_bind    6176..6197
                     /label=CAP binding site
                     /bound_moiety="E. coli catabolite activator protein"
                     /note="CAP binding activates transcription in the presence
                     of cAMP."
     primer_bind     complement(6314..6331)
                     /label=L4440
                     /note="L4440 vector, forward primer"
     rep_origin      complement(6485..7073)
                     /direction=LEFT
                     /label=ori
                     /note="high-copy-number ColE1/pMB1/pBR322/pUC origin of
                     replication"
     primer_bind     complement(6565..6584)
                     /label=pBR322ori-F
                     /note="pBR322 origin, forward primer"
     CDS             complement(7244..8104)
                     /codon_start=1
                     /gene="bla"
                     /product="beta-lactamase"
                     /label=AmpR
                     /note="confers resistance to ampicillin, carbenicillin, and
                     related antibiotics"
                     /translation="MSIQHFRVALIPFFAAFCLPVFAHPETLVKVKDAEDQLGARVGYI
                     ELDLNSGKILESFRPEERFPMMSTFKVLLCGAVLSRIDAGQEQLGRRIHYSQNDLVEYS
                     PVTEKHLTDGMTVRELCSAAITMSDNTAANLLLTTIGGPKELTAFLHNMGDHVTRLDRW
                     EPELNEAIPNDERDTTMPVAMATTLRKLLTGELLTLASRQQLIDWMEADKVAGPLLRSA
                     LPAGWFIADKSGAGERGSRGIIAALGPDGKPSRIVVIYTTGSQATMDERNRQIAEIGAS
                     LIKHW"
     primer_bind     7867..7886
                     /label=Amp-R
                     /note="Ampicillin resistance gene, reverse primer"
     promoter        complement(8105..8209)
                     /gene="bla"
                     /label=AmpR promoter
     primer_bind     8277..8295
                     /label=pBRforEco
                     /note="pBR322 vectors, upsteam of EcoRI site, forward
                     primer"
     primer_bind     complement(8333..8355)
                     /label=pGEX 3'
                     /note="pGEX vectors, reverse primer"
     primer_bind     8455..8474
                     /label=pRS-marker
                     /note="pRS vectors, use to sequence yeast selectable
                     marker"
     primer_bind     8668..8690
                     /label=M13/pUC Forward
                     /note="In lacZ gene"
     primer_bind     8818..8837
                     /label=pBRrevBam
                     /note="pBR322 vectors, tet region, downstream of BamHI,
                     reverse primer"
ORIGIN
        1 aatgaaagac cccacctgta ggtttggcaa gctagcttaa gtaacgccat tttgcaaggc
       61 atggaaaata cataactgag aatagagaag ttcagatcaa ggttaggaac agagagacag
      121 cagaatatgg gccaaacagg atatctgtgg taagcagttc ctgccccggc tcagggccaa
      181 gaacagatgg tccccagatg cggtcccgcc ctcagcagtt tctagagaac catcagatgt
      241 ttccagggtg ccccaaggac ctgaaatgac cctgtgcctt atttgaacta accaatcagt
      301 tcgcttctcg cttctgttcg cgcgcttctg ctccccgagc tcaataaaag agcccacaac
      361 ccctcactcg gcgcgccagt cctccgatag actgcgtcgc ccgggtaccc gtattcccaa
      421 taaagcctct tgctgtttgc atccgaatcg tggactcgct gatccttggg agggtctcct
      481 cagattgatt gactgcccac ctcgggggtc tttcatttgg aggttccacc gagatttgga
      541 gacccctgcc cagggaccac cgaccccccc gccgggaggt aagctggcca gcggtcgttt
      601 cgtgtctgtc tctgtctttg tgcgtgtttg tgccggcatc taatgtttgc gcctgcgtct
      661 gtactagtta gctaactagc tctgtatctg gcggacccgt ggtggaactg acgagttctg
      721 aacacccggc cgcaaccctg ggagacgtcc cagggacttt gggggccgtt tttgtggccc
      781 gacctgagga agggagtcga tgtggaatcc gaccccgtca ggatatgtgg ttctggtagg
      841 agacgagaac ctaaaacagt tcccgcctcc gtctgaattt ttgctttcgg tttggaaccg
      901 aagccgcgcg tcttgtctgc tgcagcgctg cagcatcgtt ctgtgttgtc tctgtctgac
      961 tgtgtttctg tatttgtctg aaaattaggg ccagactgtt accactccct taagtttgac
     1021 cttaggtcac tggaaagatg tcgagcggat cgctcacaac cagtcggtag atgtcaagaa
     1081 gagacgttgg gttaccttct gctctgcaga atggccaacc tttaacgtcg gatggccgcg
     1141 agacggcacc tttaaccgag acctcatcac ccaggttaag atcaaggtct tttcacctgg
     1201 cccgcatgga cacccagacc aggtccccta catcgtgacc tgggaagcct tggcttttga
     1261 cccccctccc tgggtcaagc cctttgtaca ccctaagcct ccgcctcctc ttcctccatc
     1321 cgccccgtct ctcccccttg aacctcctcg ttcgaccccg cctcgatcct ccctttatcc
     1381 agccctcact ccttctctag gcgccggaat tagatctgga ccatgcccaa gaagaagagg
     1441 aaggtgtcca atttactgac cgtacaccaa aatttgcctg cattaccggt cgatgcaacg
     1501 agtgatgagg ttcgcaagaa cctgatggac atgttcaggg atcgccaggc gttttctgag
     1561 catacctgga aaatgcttct gtccgtttgc cggtcgtggg cggcatggtg caagttgaat
     1621 aaccggaaat ggtttcccgc agaacctgaa gatgttcgcg attatcttct atatcttcag
     1681 gcgcgcggtc tggcagtaaa aactatccag caacatttgg gccagctaaa catgcttcat
     1741 cgtcggtccg ggctgccacg accaagtgac agcaatgctg tttcactggt tatgcggcgg
     1801 atccgaaaag aaaacgttga tgccggtgaa cgtgcaaaac aggctctagc gttcgaacgc
     1861 actgatttcg accaggttcg ttcactcatg gaaaatagcg atcgctgcca ggatatacgt
     1921 aatctggcat ttctggggat tgcttataac accctgttac gtatagccga aattgccagg
     1981 atcagggtta aagatatctc acgtactgac ggtgggagaa tgttaatcca tattggcaga
     2041 acgaaaacgc tggttagcac cgcaggtgta gagaaggcac ttagcctggg ggtaactaaa
     2101 ctggtcgagc gatggatttc cgtctctggt gtagctgatg atccgaataa ctacctgttt
     2161 tgccgggtca gaaaaaatgg tgttgccgcg ccatctgcca ccagccagct atcaactcgc
     2221 gccctggaag ggatttttga agcaactcat cgattgattt acggcgctaa ggatgactct
     2281 ggtcagagat acctggcctg gtctggacac agtgcccgtg tcggagccgc gcgagatatg
     2341 gcccgcgctg gagtttcaat accggagatc atgcaagctg gtggctggac caatgtaaat
     2401 attgtcatga actatatccg taacctggat agtgaaacag gggcaatggt gcgcctgctg
     2461 gaagatggcg attagccatt aacgcgtaaa tgattgctat aattatttga tatttatggt
     2521 gacatatgag aaaggatttc aacatcgacg gaaaatatgt agtgctgtct gtaagcacta
     2581 atattcagtc gccagccgtc attgtcactg taaagctgag cgatagaatg cctgatattg
     2641 actcaatatc cgttgcgttt cctgtcaaaa gtatgcgtag tgctgaacat ttcgtgatga
     2701 atgccaccga ggaagaagca cggcgcggtt ttgctaaagt gatgtctgag tttggcgaac
     2761 tcttgggtaa ggttggaatt gtcgaggctg ggtgtggcgg acggtaccga gctcgaattc
     2821 agatctctcg aggttaacga attctaccgg gtaggggagg cgcttttccc aaggcagtct
     2881 ggagcatgcg ctttagcagc cccgctgggc acttggcgct acacaagtgg cctctggcct
     2941 cgcacacatt ccacatccac cggtaggcgc caaccggctc cgttctttgg tggccccttc
     3001 gcgccacctt ctactcctcc cctagtcagg aagttccccc ccgccccgca gctcgcgtcg
     3061 tgcaggacgt gacaaatgga agtagcacgt ctcactagtc tcgtgcagat ggacagcacc
     3121 gctgagcaat ggaagcgggt aggcctttgg ggcagcggcc aatagcagct ttgctccttc
     3181 gctttctggg ctcagaggct gggaaggggt gggtccgggg gcgggctcag gggcgggctc
     3241 aggggcgggg cgggcgcccg aaggtcctcc ggaggcccgg cattctgcac gcttcaaaag
     3301 cgcacgtctg ccgcgctgtt ctcctcttcc tcatctccgg gcctttcgac ctgcagccca
     3361 agcttaccat gaccgagtac aagcccacgg tgcgcctcgc cacccgcgac gacgtcccca
     3421 gggccgtacg caccctcgcc gccgcgttcg ccgactaccc cgccacgcgc cacaccgtcg
     3481 atccggaccg ccacatcgag cgggtcaccg agctgcaaga actcttcctc acgcgcgtcg
     3541 ggctcgacat cggcaaggtg tgggtcgcgg acgacggcgc cgcggtggcg gtctggacca
     3601 cgccggagag cgtcgaagcg ggggcggtgt tcgccgagat cggcccgcgc atggccgagt
     3661 tgagcggttc ccggctggcc gcgcagcaac agatggaagg cctcctggcg ccgcaccggc
     3721 ccaaggagcc cgcgtggttc ctggccaccg tcggcgtctc gcccgaccac cagggcaagg
     3781 gtctgggcag cgccgtcgtg ctccccggag tggaggcggc cgagcgcgcc ggggtgcccg
     3841 ccttcctgga gacctccgcg ccccgcaacc tccccttcta cgagcggctc ggcttcaccg
     3901 tcaccgccga cgtcgaggtg cccgaaggac cgcgcacctg gtgcatgacc cgcaagcccg
     3961 gtgcctgacg cccgccccac gacccgcagc gcccgaccga aaggagcgca cgaccccatg
     4021 catcgaattc cgcccccccc ccctaacgtt actggccgaa gccgcttgga ataaggccgg
     4081 tgtgcgtttg tctatatgtt attttccacc atattgccgt cttttggcaa tgtgagggcc
     4141 cggaaacctg gccctgtctt cttgacgagc attcctaggg gtctttcccc tctcgccaaa
     4201 ggaatgcaag gtctgttgaa tgtcgtgaag gaagcagttc ctctggaagc ttcttgaaga
     4261 caaacaacgt ctgtagcgac cctttgcagg cagcggaacc ccccacctgg cgacaggtgc
     4321 ctctgcggcc aaaagccacg tgtataagat acacctgcaa aggcggcaca accccagtgc
     4381 cacgttgtga gttggatagt tgtggaaaga gtcaaatggc tctcctcaag cgtattcaac
     4441 aaggggctga aggatgccca gaaggtaccc cattgtatgg gatctgatct ggggcctcgg
     4501 tgcacatgct ttacatgtgt ttagtcgagg ttaaaaaaac gtctaggccc cccgaaccac
     4561 ggggacgtgg ttttcctttg aaaaacacga tgataatatg gccacaacca tggtgagcaa
     4621 gggcgaggag ctgttcaccg gggtggtgcc catcctggtc gagctggacg gcgacgtaaa
     4681 cggccacaag ttcagcgtgt ctggcgaggg cgagggcgat gccacctacg gcaagctgac
     4741 cctgaagttc atctgcacca ccggcaagct gcccgtgccc tggcccaccc tcgtgaccac
     4801 cctgacctac ggcgtgcagt gcttcagccg ctaccccgac cacatgaagc agcacgactt
     4861 cttcaagtcc gccatgcccg aaggctacgt ccaggagcgc accatcttct tcaaggacga
     4921 cggcaactac aagacccgcg ccgaggtgaa gttcgagggc gacaccctgg tgaaccgcat
     4981 cgagctgaag ggcatcgact tcaaggagga cggcaacatc ctggggcaca agctggagta
     5041 caactacaac agccacaacg tctatatcat ggccgacaag cagaagaacg gcatcaaggc
     5101 gaacttcaag atccgccaca acatcgagga cggcagcgtg cagctcgccg accactacca
     5161 gcagaacacc cccatcggcg acggccccgt gctgctgccc gacaaccact acctgagcac
     5221 ccagtccgcc ctgagcaaag accccaacga gaagcgcgat cacatggtcc tgctggagtt
     5281 cgtgaccgcc gccgggatca ctctcggcat ggacgagctg tacaagtaat gaattaatta
     5341 agaattatca agcttatcga taccgtcgac ctgcagccaa gcttatcgat aaaataaaag
     5401 attttattta gtctccagaa aaagggggga atgaaagacc ccacctgtag gtttggcaag
     5461 ctagcttaag taacgccatt ttgcaaggca tggaaaatac ataactgaga atagagaagt
     5521 tcagatcaag gttaggaaca gagagacagc agaatatggg ccaaacagga tatctgtggt
     5581 aagcagttcc tgccccggct cagggccaag aacagatggt ccccagatgc ggtcccgccc
     5641 tcagcagttt ctagagaacc atcagatgtt tccagggtgc cccaaggacc tgaaatgacc
     5701 ctgtgcctta tttgaactaa ccaatcagtt cgcttctcgc ttctgttcgc gcgcttctgc
     5761 tccccgagct caataaaaga gcccacaacc cctcactcgg cgcgccagtc ctccgataga
     5821 ctgcgtcgcc cgggtacccg tgtatccaat aaaccctctt gcagttgcat ccgacttgtg
     5881 gtctcgctgt tccttgggag ggtctcctct gagtgattga ctacccgtca gcgggggtct
     5941 ttcatgggta acagtttctt gaagttggag aacaacattc tgagggtagg agtcgaatat
     6001 taagtaatcc tgactcaatt agccactgtt ttgaatccac atactccaat actcctgaaa
     6061 tagttcatta tggacagcgc agaaagagct ggggagaatt gtgaaattgt tatccgctca
     6121 caattccaca caacatacga gccggaagca taaagtgtaa agcctggggt gcctaatgag
     6181 tgagctaact cacattaatt gcgttgcgct cactgcccgc tttccagtcg ggaaacctgt
     6241 cgtgccagct gcattaatga atcggccaac gcgcggggag aggcggtttg cgtattgggc
     6301 gctcttccgc ttcctcgctc actgactcgc tgcgctcggt cgttcggctg cggcgagcgg
     6361 tatcagctca ctcaaaggcg gtaatacggt tatccacaga atcaggggat aacgcaggaa
     6421 agaacatgtg agcaaaaggc cagcaaaagg ccaggaaccg taaaaaggcc gcgttgctgg
     6481 cgtttttcca taggctccgc ccccctgacg agcatcacaa aaatcgacgc tcaagtcaga
     6541 ggtggcgaaa cccgacagga ctataaagat accaggcgtt tccccctgga agctccctcg
     6601 tgcgctctcc tgttccgacc ctgccgctta ccggatacct gtccgccttt ctcccttcgg
     6661 gaagcgtggc gctttctcat agctcacgct gtaggtatct cagttcggtg taggtcgttc
     6721 gctccaagct gggctgtgtg cacgaacccc ccgttcagcc cgaccgctgc gccttatccg
     6781 gtaactatcg tcttgagtcc aacccggtaa gacacgactt atcgccactg gcagcagcca
     6841 ctggtaacag gattagcaga gcgaggtatg taggcggtgc tacagagttc ttgaagtggt
     6901 ggcctaacta cggctacact agaagaacag tatttggtat ctgcgctctg ctgaagccag
     6961 ttaccttcgg aaaaagagtt ggtagctctt gatccggcaa acaaaccacc gctggtagcg
     7021 gtggtttttt tgtttgcaag cagcagatta cgcgcagaaa aaaaggatct caagaagatc
     7081 ctttgatctt ttctacgggg tctgacgctc agtggaacga aaactcacgt taagggattt
     7141 tggtcatgag attatcaaaa aggatcttca cctagatcct tttaaattaa aaatgaagtt
     7201 ttaaatcaat ctaaagtata tatgagtaaa cttggtctga cagttaccaa tgcttaatca
     7261 gtgaggcacc tatctcagcg atctgtctat ttcgttcatc catagttgcc tgactccccg
     7321 tcgtgtagat aactacgata cgggagggct taccatctgg ccccagtgct gcaatgatac
     7381 cgcgagaccc acgctcaccg gctccagatt tatcagcaat aaaccagcca gccggaaggg
     7441 ccgagcgcag aagtggtcct gcaactttat ccgcctccat ccagtctatt aattgttgcc
     7501 gggaagctag agtaagtagt tcgccagtta atagtttgcg caacgttgtt gccattgcta
     7561 caggcatcgt ggtgtcacgc tcgtcgtttg gtatggcttc attcagctcc ggttcccaac
     7621 gatcaaggcg agttacatga tcccccatgt tgtgcaaaaa agcggttagc tccttcggtc
     7681 ctccgatcgt tgtcagaagt aagttggccg cagtgttatc actcatggtt atggcagcac
     7741 tgcataattc tcttactgtc atgccatccg taagatgctt ttctgtgact ggtgagtact
     7801 caaccaagtc attctgagaa tagtgtatgc ggcgaccgag ttgctcttgc ccggcgtcaa
     7861 tacgggataa taccgcgcca catagcagaa ctttaaaagt gctcatcatt ggaaaacgtt
     7921 cttcggggcg aaaactctca aggatcttac cgctgttgag atccagttcg atgtaaccca
     7981 ctcgtgcacc caactgatct tcagcatctt ttactttcac cagcgtttct gggtgagcaa
     8041 aaacaggaag gcaaaatgcc gcaaaaaagg gaataagggc gacacggaaa tgttgaatac
     8101 tcatactctt cctttttcaa tattattgaa gcatttatca gggttattgt ctcatgagcg
     8161 gatacatatt tgaatgtatt tagaaaaata aacaaatagg ggttccgcgc acatttcccc
     8221 gaaaagtgcc acctgacgtc taagaaacca ttattatcat gacattaacc tataaaaata
     8281 ggcgtatcac gaggcccttt cgtctcgcgc gtttcggtga tgacggtgaa aacctctgac
     8341 acatgcagct cccggagacg gtcacagctt gtctgtaagc ggatgccggg agcagacaag
     8401 cccgtcaggg cgcgtcagcg ggtgttggcg ggtgtcgggg ctggcttaac tatgcggcat
     8461 cagagcagat tgtactgaga gtgcaccata tgcggtgtga aataccgcac agatgcgtaa
     8521 ggagaaaata ccgcatcagg cgccattcgc cattcaggct gcgcaactgt tgggaagggc
     8581 gatcggtgcg ggcctcttcg ctattacgcc agctggcgaa agggggatgt gctgcaaggc
     8641 gattaagttg ggtaacgcca gggttttccc agtcacgacg ttgtaaaacg acggcgcaag
     8701 gaatggtgca tgcaaggaga tggcgcccaa cagtcccccg gccacggggc ctgccaccat
     8761 acccacgccg aaacaagcgc tcatgagccc gaagtggcga gcccgatctt ccccatcggt
     8821 gatgtcggcg atataggcgc cagcaaccgc acctgtggcg ccggtgatgc cggccacgat
     8881 gcgtccggcg tagaggcgat tagtccaatt tgttaaagac aggatatcag tggtccaggc
     8941 tctagttttg actcaacaat atcaccagct gaagcctata gagtacgagc catagataaa
     9001 ataaaagatt ttatttagtc tccagaaaaa gggggg
//
