>Addgene plasmid #50935 | MSCV-PIG-Cre | addgene partial sequence | sequence record 77907 | MSCV
GCCCTCACTCCTTCTCTAGGCGCCGGAATTAGATCTGGACCATGCCCAAGAAGAAGAGGAAGGTGTCCAA
TTTACTGACCGTACACCAAAATTTGCCTGCATTACCGGTCGATGCAACGAGTGATGAGGTTCGCAAGAAC
CTGATGGACATGTTCAGGGATCGCCAGGCGTTTTCTGAGCATACCTGGAAAATGCTTCTGTCCGTTTGCC
GGTCGTGGGCGGCATGGTGCAAGTTGAATAACCGGAAATGGTTTCCCGCAGAACCTGAAGATGTTCGCGA
TTATCTTCTATATCTTCAGGCGCGCGGTCTGGCAGTAAAAACTATCCAGCAACATTTGGGCCAGCTAAAC
ATGCTTCATCGTCGGTCCGGGCTGCCACGACCAAGTGACAGCAATGCTGTTTCACTGGTTATGCGGCGGA
TCCGAAAAGAAAACGTTGATGCCGGTGAACGTGCAAAACAGGCTCTAGCGTTCGAACGCACTGATTTCGA
CCAGGTTCGTTCACTCATGGAAAATAGCGATCGCTGCCAGGATATACGTAATCTGGCATTTCTGGGGATT
GCTTATAACACCCTGTTACGTATAGCCGAAATTGCCAGGATCAGGGTTAAAGATATCTCACGTACTGACG
GTGGGAGAATGTTAATCCATATTGGCAGAACGAAAACGCTGGTTAGCACCGCAGGTGTAGAGAAGGCACT
TAGCCTGGGGGTAACTAAACTGGTCGAGCGATGGATTTCCGTCTCTGGTGTAGCTGATGATCCGAATAAC
TACCTGTTTTGCCGGGTCAGAAAAAATGGTGTTGCCGCGCCATCTGCCACCAGCCAGCTATCAACTCGCG
CCCTGGAAAGGGATTTTTGAAGCAACTCATCGATTGATTTACGGCGCTAAGGATGACTCTGGTCAGAGAT
ACCTGGCCTGGTCTGGACACAGTGCCCGTGTC
